Addgene plasmid #69595: pBlueRIP.cOVA
Purpose: contains cytoplasmic form of ovalbumin (OVA) cDNA in pBlueRIP
Depositing lab: Francis R. Carbone. Depositing organization: Monash University. Publication: Constitutive class I-restricted exogenous presentation of self antigens in vivo. Kurts C, Heath WR, Carbone FR, Allison J, Miller JF, Kosaka H. J Exp Med. 1996 Sep 1;184(3):923-30. PubMed 9064352.
Backbone
  Vector backbone: pBlueRIP
  Total vector size (bp): 5200
  Vector type: Mammalian Expression
Growth in bacteria
  Bacterial resistance: Ampicillin, 100 μg/mL
  Growth temperature: 37°C
  Growth strain: DH5alpha
  Copy number: Unknown
Gene/Insert
  Gene/Insert name: OVA (alt name: cytoplasmic form of ovalbumin (OVA))
  Species: G. gallus (chicken)
  Entrez Gene: OVAL (a.k.a. OVA, SERPINB14)
  Promoter: rat insulin promoter (RIP)
  Cloning method: Restriction Enzyme; 5′ cloning site HindIII (not destroyed); 3′ cloning site HindIII (not destroyed)
  Sequencing primers: 5′ pBluescript-KS; 3′ SV40pA-R
Terms and licenses: Academic/Nonprofit Terms; Industry Terms: Not Available to Industry
Depositor comments: ApaI/NotI removes a 2.3 kb RIP/cOVA/polyA insert. The rat insulin promoter is located at bp# 2794-2083
How to cite: pBlueRIP.cOVA was a gift from Francis R. Carbone (Addgene plasmid # 69595 ; http://n2t.net/addgene:69595 ; RRID:Addgene_69595)
