[The description below was written by a language model from this plasmid's Addgene catalogue record and pLannotate feature annotations shown in this document.]
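Description:
pBlueRIP.cOVA is a mammalian expression and transgene construct built on pBlueRIP, a pBluescript-derived backbone carrying the rat insulin promoter (RIP). It is propagated in E. coli through a high-copy ColE1/pUC-type origin and selected with ampicillin via the β-lactamase gene and its native promoter. The backbone retains the usual pBluescript elements: an f1 phage origin for single-stranded DNA production, flanking T7 and T3 promoters, remnants of the multiple cloning site, and lac promoter/operator and lacZα fragments interrupted by the cassette. The catalogue lists the plasmid at about 5.2 kb, while the assembled sequence record is 5,064 nt.

The payload is a cDNA for a cytoplasmic form of chicken ovalbumin (OVA), inserted between two retained HindIII sites. The feature table annotates ovalbumin only as two adjoining partial matches, consistent with a shortened or modified coding region, although the record does not state exactly how it was altered to keep the protein cytoplasmic. The cassette lies on the reverse strand. The RIP itself is not annotated by the software, but the depositor places it in the unannotated region immediately upstream of the OVA sequence. Downstream are SV40 small t antigen fragments with the small t intron, a large T antigen fragment and the SV40 polyadenylation signal, which together provide splicing and 3′ end processing for the transcript.

The insulin promoter directs expression to pancreatic β cells, and the depositor notes that ApaI/NotI digestion releases a roughly 2.3 kb RIP/cOVA/polyA fragment free of bacterial sequences. The associated publication concerns class I-restricted presentation of self antigens in vivo, which suggests OVA serves here as a model tissue-restricted self antigen.
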