Features (pLannotate 1.2.2; 19 found; start..end, strand, type, name):
     28..456     -  rep_origin     f1 ori (sequence partly withheld): f1 bacteriophage origin of replication; arrow indicates direction of (+) strand synthesis
    461..618     -  CDS            lacZα (fragment): LacZα fragment of β-galactosidase; lacZ fragment
    621..639     +  promoter       T7 promoter: promoter for bacteriophage T7 RNA polymerase
    648..689     +  misc_feature   MCS (fragment): pBluescript multiple cloning site
    685..819     -  polyA_signal   SV40 poly(A) signal: SV40 polyadenylation signal
    842..979     -  CDS            large T antigen (fragment): large T antigen from SV40 (simian virus 40)
    979..1044    -  intron         small t intron: SV40 (simian virus 40) small t antigen intron
   1046..1120    -  CDS            small t antigen (fragment): SV40 (simian virus 40) small t antigen
   1263..1994    -  CDS            ovalbumin (fragment): chicken ovalbumin
   1988..2045    -  CDS            ovalbumin (fragment): chicken ovalbumin
   2789..2862    +  misc_feature   MCS (fragment): pBluescript multiple cloning site
   2874..2892    -  promoter       T3 promoter: promoter for bacteriophage T3 RNA polymerase
   2937..2953    -  protein_bind   lac operator: The lac repressor binds to the lac operator to inhibit transcription in E. coli. This inhibition can be relieved by adding lactose or isopropyl-β-D-thiogalactopyranoside (IPTG). lac repressor encoded by lacI
   2961..2991    -  promoter       lac promoter: promoter for the E. coli lac operon
   3006..3027    -  protein_bind   CAP binding site: CAP binding activates transcription in the presence of cAMP. E. coli catabolite activator protein
   3040..3132    -  CDS            lacI (fragment): lac repressor; lacI; The lac repressor binds to the lac operator to inhibit transcription in E. coli. This inhibition can be relieved by adding lactose or isopropyl-β-D-thiogalactopyranoside (IPTG).
   3315..3903    -  rep_origin     ori: high-copy-number ColE1/pMB1/pBR322/pUC origin of replication
   4074..4934    -  CDS            AmpR: β-lactamase; bla; confers resistance to ampicillin, carbenicillin, and related antibiotics
   4935..5039    -  promoter       AmpR promoter: bla
>Addgene plasmid #69595 | pBlueRIP.cOVA | addgene full sequence | sequence record 126332 | Addgene assembled full plasmid sequence
AAATTGTAAGCGTTAATATTTTGTTAAAATTCGCGTTAAATTTTTGTTAAATCAGCTCATTTTTTAACCA
ATAGGCCGAAATCGGCAAAATCCCTTATAAATCAAAAGAATAGACCGAGATAGGGT
[37 nt withheld, positions 127-163]
AAAGAACGTGGACTCCAACGTCAAAGG
[49 nt withheld, positions 191-239]
T
[91 nt withheld, positions 241-331]
G
[124 nt withheld, positions 333-456]
CCCATTCGCCATTCAGGCTGCGCAACTGTTGGGAAGGGCGATCGGTGCGGGCCTCTTCGCTATTACGCCA
GCTGGCGAAAGGGGGATGTGCTGCAAGGCGATTAAGTTGGGTAACGCCAGGGTTTTCCCAGTCACGACGT
TGTAAAACGACGGCCAGTGAATTGTAATACGACTCACTATAGGGCGAATTGGAGCTCCACCGCGGTGGCG
GCCGCTCTAGAACTAGTGGATCCAGACATGATAAGATACATTGATGAGTTTGGACAAACCACAACTAGAA
TGCAGTGAAAAAAATGCTTTATTTGTGAAATTTGTGATGCTATTGCTTTATTTGTAACCATTATAAGCTG
CAATAAACAAGTTAACAACAACAATTGCATTCATTTTATGTTTCAGGTTCAGGGGGAGGTGTGGGAGGTT
TTTTAAAGCAAGTAAAACCTCTACAAATGTGGTATGGCTGATTATGATCATGAACAGACTGTGAGGACTG
AGGGGCCTGAAATGAGCCTTGGGACTGTGAATCTAAAATACACAAACAATTAGAATCAGTAGTTTAACAC
ATTATACACTTAAAAATTTTATATTTACCTTAGAGCTTTAAATCTCTGTAGGTAGTTTGTCCAATTATGT
CACACCACAGAAGTAAGGTTCCTTCACAAAGATCCCAAGCTTGGGGTCGACTCTAGATTAAGCTCCAGCT
TTTATGAAGTCTGGATGCAGCAGATAACATACTTTTCATTTTACCCCTGATACTACAGTGCTCTGGGTCT
TGTTGGAAGGGACAGAGTTTTTCAGCTTTCTTCTTTTTAAGGGGAAACACATCTGCCAAAGAAGAGAACG
GCGTTGGTTGCGATGTGCTTGATACAGAAGAGGAATGGATGGTCAGCCCTAAATTCTTCAGAGACGCTTG
CAGCATCCACTCCAGCCTCTGCTGACCCTACCACCTCTCTGCCTGCTTCATTGATTTCTGCATGTGCTGC
ATGGACAGCTTGAGATATCTTCAGGCTCTCTGCTGAGGAGATGCCAGACAGATTGGCTGAAGAGCTAAAC
ACGTCAGTAATGCCCATAGCCATTAAGACAGATGTGAGGTTGTATTTTTCCTCCATCTTCATGCGAGGTA
AGTACACTTTGATCTTCCTCTCTTCCATAACATTAGAACTGGTCCATTCAGTCAGTTTTTCAAAGTTGAT
TATACTCTCAAGCTGCTCAAGGCCTGAGACTTCATCAGGCAACAGCACCAACATGCTCATTGTCCCACTG
GCAAATGGAAGCTCCAGGATCTTCATTTTCTCAGAAGCCATTGATGCCACTCTAAATAAACCAATCTGGT
ACATCATCTGCACAGGTTTGCTTTCTTGCTCAGTCACTCTGAAAGGCATTGCTTGTGTGTCTTCATCCTT
AAATGCTTTCTCCCACAGTCCTTTGAAGACAATGGCATTAACCAGAACCATTGCAGTTTGAGAATCCACG
GAGCTTGGCTGAAGGACATTTCTGATAATTCCATTTGTCTGACTTTCTACCCAGGAATTGATGAGCTCCT
TGAATACATCAAAACAAAATTCCATGCTTGCTGCACCGATGGAGCCCATGGTGAACTCTGAGTTGTCTTT
CGAGGAATCCAAGCTTGCTAGAGTTAGGGCTGGGGGTTACTGAATCCCCACTAGCTTTATAGTCCAAAGC
ACCCCCCCCCTGACCCCTGGACTTTGCTGTTTGTCCCATTAAGGGTGGATCAGCAGATGGCCAGAGGGGC
TGAAGCTGCAGTTTCCAAACACTTGCCTGGTGCTAGGTCTGCAGAAAGTGCTCATTGGACAACAACACCT
CTACTTAGCCTTAGGGTAATTAGAGTCTTAATAGGGGCTCCTGGGTGGCCTGATGAACCAGTTCACAGCA
GGGGACATTGTCTCAGAGAGGGTGAGGCCTTCTTTGTCCTTGGCTGAGCATTTTTCCACATCATTCCCCA
GGAGGCTGCAGTTGTTGGGGGACCTAGTAACTTTGTCCCTTGAACTGTTGTTTCACAGTTCCCACTGATA
GCTGTGTCCTCACCTCAGCTGAGACCCCAGCTCACCCTCAGAGGTAGAAGGAAAGCAGAATTCAAGAAGA
AAGGTCCCTTCTCTTCTATCTCTCCTTCCACAAACCCATAGCCCACTCGGGAGTCAACTGGGCTGAAGCC
CCATGGTGTATTCTCCTGTAGTATCTTAGATTTGCACCTGAAGGTCAGCAACTCTCCATAAGAGGTGCTT
GCTTCAGAGCTCAGAGCCAGCTGTCTCCATCTCTTAGTACATACTCTACCCAGCTACAAAACCTTTCTCA
GCCTCCACTTGGAGTGGTTGGGGGATCCCCCGGGCTGCAGGAATTCGATATCAAGCTCTTATCGATACCG
TCGACCTCGAGGGGGGGCCCGGTACCAGCTTTTGTTCCCTTTAGTGAGGGTTAATTCCGAGCTTGGCGTA
ATCATGGTCATAGCTGTTTCCTGTGTGAAATTGTTATCCGCTCACAATTCCACACAACATAGGAGCCGGA
AGCATAAAGTGTAAAGCCTGGGGTGCCTAATGAGTGAGGTAACTCACATTAATTGCGTTGCGCTCACTGC
CCGCTTTCCAGTCGGGAAACCTGTCGTGCCAGCTGCATTAATGAATCGGCCAACGCGCGGGGAGAGGCGG
TTTGCGTATTGGGCGCTCTTCCGCTTCCTCGCTCACTGACTCGCTGCGCTCGGTCGTTCGGCTGCGGCGA
GCGGTATCAGCTCACTCAAAGGCGGTAATACGGTTATCCACAGAATCAGGGGATAACGCAGGAAAGAACA
TGTGAGCAAAAGGCCAGCAAAAGGCCAGGAACCGTAAAAAGGCCGCGTTGCTGGCGTTTTTCCATAGGCT
CGGCCCCCCTGACGAGCATCACAAAAATCGACGCTCAAGTCAGAGGTGGCGAAACCCGACAGGACTATAA
AGATACCAGGCGTTCCCCCCTGGAAGCTCCCTCGTGCGCTCTCCTGTTCCGACCCTGCCGCTTACCGGAT
ACCTGTCCGCCTTTCTCCCTTCGGGAAGCGTGGCGCTTTCTCAATGCTCACGCTGTAGGTATCTCAGTTC
GGTGTAGGTCGTTCGCTCCAAGCTGGGCTGTGTGCACGAACCCCCCGTTCAGCCCGACCGCTGCGCCTTA
TCCGGTAACTATCGTCTTGAGTCCAACCCGGTAAGACACGACTTATCGCCACTGGCAGCAGCCACTGGTA
ACAGGATTAGCAGAGCGAGGTATGTAGGCGGTGCTACAGAGTTCTTGAAGTGGTGGCCTAACTACGGCTA
CACTAGAAGGACAGTATTTGGTATCTGCGCTCTGCTGAAGCCAGTTACCTTCGGAAAAAGAGTTGGTAGC
TCTTGATCCGGCAAACAAACCACCGCTGGTAGCGGTGGTTTTTTTGTTTGCAAGCAGCAGATTACGCGCA
GAAAAAAAGGATCTCAAGAAGATCCTTTGATCTTTTCTACGGGGTCTGACGCTCAGTGGAACGAAAACTC
ACGTTAAGGGATTTTGGTCATGAGATTATCAAAAAGGATCTTCACCTAGATCCTTTTAAATTAAAAATGA
AGTTTTAAATCAATCTAAAGTATATATGAGTAAACTTGGTCTGACAGTTACCAATGCTTAATCAGTGAGG
CACCTATCTCAGCGATCTGTCTATTTCGTTCATCCATAGTTGCCTGACTGCCCGTCGTGTAGATAACTAC
GATACGGGAGGGCTTACCATCTGGCCCCAGTGCTGCAATGATACCGCGAGACCCACGCTCACCGGCTCCA
GATTTATCAGCAATAAACCAGCCAGCCGGAAGGGCCGAGCGCAGAAGTGGTCCTGCAACTTTATCCGCCT
CCATCCAGTCTATTAATTGTTGCCGGGAAGCTAGAGTAAGTAGTTCGCCAGTTAATAGTTTGCGCAACGT
TGTTGCCATTGCTACAGGCATCGTGGTGTCACGCTCGTCGTTTGGTATGGCTTCATTCAGCTCCGGTTCC
CAACGATCAAGGCGAGTTACATGATCCCCCATGTTGTGAAAAAAAGCGGTTAGCTCCTTCGGTCCTCCGA
TCGTTGTCAGAAGTAAGTTGGCCGCAGTGTTATCACTCATGCTTATGGCAGCACTGCATAATTCTCTTAC
TGTCATGCCATCCGTAAGATGCTTTTCTGTGACTGGTGAGTACTCAACCAAGTCATTCTGAGAATAGTGT
ATGCGGCGACCGAGTTGCTCTTGCCCGGCGTCAATACGGGATAATACCGCGCCACATAGCAGAACTTTAA
AAGTGCTCATCATTGGAAAACGTTCTTCGGGGCGAAAACTCTCAAGGATCTTACCGCTGTTGAGATCCAG
TTCGATGTAACCCACTCGTGCACCCAACTGATCTTCAGCATCTTTTACTTTCACCAGCGTTTCTGGGTGA
GCAAAAACAGGAAGGCAAAATGCCGCAAAAAAGGGAATAAGGGCGACACGGAAATGTTGAATACTCATAC
TCTTCCTTTTTCAATATTATTGAAGCATTTATCAGGGTTATTGTCTCATGAGCGGATACATATTTGAATG
TATTTAGAAAAATAAACAAATAGGGGTTCCGCGCACATTTCCCCGAAAAGTGCCACCT
