>Addgene plasmid #69595 | pBlueRIP.cOVA | addgene partial sequence | sequence record 139538 | Plk1_FOR_1 5'-CGAGGTGCTGAGCAAGAAAG-3'
ATGTACCAGATTGGTTTATTTAGAGTGGCATCAATGGCTTCTGAGAAAATGAAGATCCTGGAGCTTCCAT
TTGCCAGTGGGACAATGAGCATGTTGGTGCTGTTGCCTGATGAAGTCTCAGGCCTTGAGCAGCTTGAGAG
TATAATCAACTTTGAAAAACTGACTGAATGGACCAGTTCTAATGTTATGGAAGAGAGGAAGATCAAAGTG
TACTTACCTCGCATGAAGATGGAGGAAAAATACAACCTCACATCTGTCTTAATGGCTATGGGCATTACTG
ACGTGTTTAGCTCTTCAGCCAATCTGTCTGGCATCTCCTCAGCAGAGAGCCTGAAGATATCTCAAGCTGT
CCATGCAGCACATGCAGAAATCAATGAAGCAGGCAGAGAGGTGGTAGGGTCAGCAGAGGCTGGAGTGGAT
GCTGCAAGCGTCTCTGAAGAATTTAGGGCTGACCATCCATTCCTCTTCTGTATCAAGCACATCGCAACCA
ACGCCGTTCTCTTCTTTGGCAGATGTGTTTCCCCTTAAAAAGAAGAAAGCTGAAAAACTCTGTCCCTTCC
AACAAGACCCAGAGCACTGTAGTATCAGGGGTAAAATGAAAAGTATGTTATCTGCTGCATCCAGACTTCA
TAAAAGCTGGAGCTTAATCTAGAGTCGACCCCAAGCTTGGGATCTTTGTGAAGGAACCTTACTTCTGTGG
TGTGACATAATTGGACAAACTACCTACAGAGATTTAAAGCTCTAAGGTAAATATAAAATTTTTAAGTGTA
TAATGTGTTAAACTACTGATTCTAATTGTTTGTGTATTTTAGATTCACAGTCCCAAGGCTCATTTCAGGC
CCCTCAGTCCTCACAGTCTGTTCATGATCATAATCAGCCATACCACATTTGTAGAGGTTTTACTTGCTTT
AAAAAACCTCCCACACCTCCCCCTGAACCTGAAACATAAAATG
