>Addgene plasmid #69595 | pBlueRIP.cOVA | addgene partial sequence | sequence record 139539 | M13-Rev 5'-CAGGAAACAGCTATGACC-3'
GAATTAACCCTCACTAAAGGGAACAAAAGCTGGTACCGGGCCCCCCCTCGAGGTCGACGGTATCGATAAG
AGCTTGATATCGAATTCCTGCAGCCCGGGGGATCCCCCAACCACTCCAAGTGGAGGCTGAGAAAGGTTTT
GTAGCTGGGTAGAGTATGTACTAAGAGATGGAGACAGCTGGCTCTGAGCTCTGAAGCAAGCACCTCTTAT
GGAGAGTTGCTGACCTTCAGGTGCAAATCTAAGATACTACAGGAGAATACACCATGGGGCTTCAGCCCAG
TTGACTCCCGAGTGGGCTATGGGTTTGTGGAAGGAGAGATAGAAGAGAAGGGACCTTTCTTCTTGAATTC
TGCTTTCCTTCTACCTCTGAGGGTGAGCTGGGGTCTCAGCTGAGGTGAGGACACAGCTATCAGTGGGAAC
TGTGAAACAACAGTTCAAGGGACAAAGTTACTAGGTCCCCCAACAACTGCAGCCTCCTGGGGAATGATGT
GGAAAAATGCTCAGCCAAGGACAAAGAAGGCCTCACCCTCTCTGAGACAATGTCCCCTGCTGTGAACTGG
TTCATCAGGCCACCCAGGAGCCCCTATTAAGACTCTAATTACCCTAAGGCTAAGTAGAGGTGTTGTTGTC
CAATGAGCACTTTCTGCAGACCTAGCACCAGGCAAGTGTTTGGAAACTGCAGCTTCAGCCCCTCTGGCCA
TCTGCTGATCCACCCTTAATGGGACAAACAGCAAAGTCCAGGGGTCAGGGGGGGGGTGCTTTGGACTATA
AAGCTAGTGGGGATTCAGTAACCCCCAGCCCTAACTCTAGCAAGCTTGGATTCCTCGAAAGACAACTCAG
AGTTCACCATGGGCTCCATCGGTGCAGCAAGCATGGAATTTTGTTTTGATGTATTCAAGGAGCTCATCAA
TTCCTGGGTAGAAAGTCAGACAAATGGAATTATCAGAAATGTCCTTCAGCCAAGCTCCGTGGATTCTCAA
ACTGCAATGGTTCTGGTTAATGCCATTGTCTTCAAAGGACTGTGGGAGAAAGCATTTAAGGATGAAGACA
CACAAGCAATGCCTTTCAGAGTGACTGAGCAAGAAAGCAAACCTGTGCAGATGATGTACCAGATTGGTTT
ATTTAGAGTGGCATCAATGGCTTCTGAGAAA
