>Addgene plasmid #69595 | pBlueRIP.cOVA | addgene partial sequence | sequence record 139540 | AmpSeq-F 5'-ctcatgagcggatacatatttgaa-3'
GAAAAATAAACAAATAGGGGTTCCGCGCACATTTCCCCGAAAAGTGCCACCTAAATTGTAAGCGTTAATA
TTTTGTTAAAATTCGCGTTAAATTTTTGTTAAATCAGCTCATTTTTTAACCAATAGGCCGAAATCGGCAA
AATCCCTTATAAATCAAAAGAATAGACCGAGATAGGGT
[37 nt withheld, positions 179-215]
AAAGAACGTGGACTCCAACGTCAAAGG
[49 nt withheld, positions 243-291]
T
[91 nt withheld, positions 293-383]
G
[124 nt withheld, positions 385-508]
CCCATTCGCCATTCAGGCTGCGCAACTGTTGGGAAGGGCGATCGGTGCGGGCCTCTTCGCTATTACGCCA
GCTGGCGAAAGGGGGATGTGCTGCAAGGCGATTAAGTTGGGTAACGCCAGGGTTTTCCCAGTCACGACGT
TGTAAAACGACGGCCAGTGAATTGTAATACGACTCACTATAGGGCGAATTGGAGCTCCACCGCGGTGGCG
GCCGCTCTAGAACTAGTGGATCCAGACATGATAAGATACATTGATGAGTTTGGACAAACCACAACTAGAA
TGCAGTGAAAAAAATGCTTTATTTGTGAAATTTGTGATGCTATTGCTTTATTTGTAACCATTATAAGCTG
CAATAAACAAGTTAACAACAACAATTGCATTCATTTTATGTTTCAGGTTCAGGGGGAGGTGTGGGAGGTT
TTTTAAAGCAAGTAAAACCTCTACAAATGTGGTATGGCTGATTATGATCATGAACAGACTGTGAGGACTG
AGGGGCCTGAAATGAGCCTTGGG
